Addgene plasmid #117348: pmiRGLO-KIAA2013-201
Purpose: Dual luciferase assay for miRNA-targeted UTR
Depositing lab: Volker Busskamp. Depositing organization: Technische Universitaet Dresden. Publication: Combined Experimental and System-Level Analyses Reveal the Complex Regulatory Network of miR-124 during Human Neurogenesis. Kutsche LK, Gysi DM, Fallmann J, Lenk K, Petri R, Swiersy A, Klapper SD, Pircs K, Khattak S, Stadler PF, Jakobsson J, Nowick K, Busskamp V. Cell Syst. 2018 Sep 28. pii: S2405-4712(18)30358-2. doi: 10.1016/j.cels.2018.08.011. PubMed 30292704.
Backbone
  Vector backbone: pmiRGLO
  Backbone manufacturer: Promega
  Backbone size w/o insert (bp): 7334
  Vector type: Mammalian Expression, Luciferase
  Selectable markers: Neomycin (select with G418)
Growth in bacteria
  Bacterial resistance: Ampicillin, 100 μg/mL
  Growth temperature: 37°C
  Growth strain: DH5alpha
  Copy number: High Copy
Gene/Insert
  Gene/Insert name: 3' UTR KIAA2013-201
  Species: H. sapiens (human)
  Insert size (bp): 724
  Promoter: Murine PGK-1
  Tag / fusion protein: luciferase (N terminal on backbone)
  Cloning method: Gibson Cloning
  Sequencing primers: 5′ Fluc-F1 (AGAAGCTGCGCGGTGGTGTTGTG); 3′ T7terminal
Terms and licenses: Academic/Nonprofit Terms; Industry Terms: Not Available to Industry
Depositor comments: 5' NheI cloning site destroyed, 3' XbaI cloning site destroyed
How to cite: pmiRGLO-KIAA2013-201 was a gift from Volker Busskamp (Addgene plasmid # 117348 ; http://n2t.net/addgene:117348 ; RRID:Addgene_117348)
