[The description below was written by a language model from this plasmid's Addgene catalogue record and pLannotate feature annotations shown in this document.]
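Description:
pmiRGLO-KIAA2013-201 is a mammalian dual-luciferase reporter plasmid built on the Promega pmiRGLO backbone and designed to test whether a microRNA regulates a particular 3' untranslated region. The insert is a 724 bp human 3' UTR corresponding to the KIAA2013-201 transcript, placed by Gibson assembly immediately downstream of the firefly luciferase (luc2) coding sequence. The NheI and XbaI cloning sites that flanked the insertion point were destroyed in the process. In the annotated 8,058 nt sequence, the mouse PGK-1 promoter spans the plasmid origin and drives luc2. The unannotated stretch between the end of luc2 and the residual multiple cloning site is consistent with the position and size of the UTR insert, and an SV40 late poly(A) signal follows.

A second, independent cassette provides the internal control. The SV40 enhancer/early promoter drives human codon-optimised Renilla luciferase, followed closely by a neomycin phosphotransferase sequence and a synthetic poly(A) signal, which gives both a normalisation signal and G418 selection in mammalian cells. When a microRNA binds sites in the cloned UTR, firefly output falls relative to Renilla, so the ratio reports UTR-mediated repression independently of transfection efficiency. The associated publication concerns the miR-124 regulatory network in human neurogenesis, which suggests this UTR was examined as a candidate miR-124 target, although the record does not state this explicitly.

In bacteria the plasmid is maintained at high copy through a ColE1/pUC-type origin with ampicillin resistance (bla), and a cer site helps keep it monomeric. Several short annotated fragments (SET1, large T antigen, M13 ori, bom, tnpA) are probably partial homology matches in backbone sequence rather than functional elements.
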