Features (pLannotate 1.2.2; 18 found; start..end, strand, type, name):
    457..2109    +  CDS            luciferase: firefly luciferase synthetic luc2 version of the luciferase gene
   2857..2880    +  misc_feature   MCS (fragment): pUC18/19 multiple cloning site
   2887..2936    +  CDS            SET1 (fragment): solubility-enhancement tag derived from T7 phage gene 10B
   2944..2963    +  terminator     T7 terminator (fragment): transcription terminator for bacteriophage T7 RNA polymerase
   2985..3106    -  polyA_signal   SV40 poly(A) signal: SV40 polyadenylation signal
   3129..3197    -  CDS            large T antigen (fragment): large T antigen from SV40 (simian virus 40)
   3202..3234    +  rep_origin     M13 ori (fragment): M13 bacteriophage origin of replication; arrow indicates direction of (+) strand synthesis
   3235..3286    -  misc_feature   bom (fragment): basis of mobility region from pBR322
   3351..3708    +  promoter       SV40 promoter: SV40 enhancer and early promoter
   3759..4691    +  CDS            hRluc: Renilla luciferase human codon-optimized
   4742..5534    +  CDS            NeoR/KanR (fragment): aminoglycoside phosphotransferase from Tn5; aph(3')-II (or nptII); confers resistance to neomycin, kanamycin, and G418 (Geneticin®)
   5598..5646    +  polyA_signal   poly(A) signal: synthetic polyadenylation signal
   5667..5759    -  CDS            tnpA (fragment): TN5P_ECOLX - Also known as tnp. Experimental evidence at protein level: Swiss-Prot protein existence level 1. Mediates transposition of transposon Tn5 by a 'cut and paste' mechanism. First, the monomeric transposase binds the 19 bp inverted DNA repeats flanking the transposon. Then, dimerization of the DNA- bound transposase creates a synaptic DNA complex. After nicking of the first DNA strand, excision of the transposon proceeds through a series of intermediates. The transposase then mediates the insertion of the transposon at a new site by strand transfer. The activity of the wild- type tran
   5802..5906    +  promoter       AmpR promoter: bla
   5907..6767    +  CDS            AmpR: β-lactamase; bla; confers resistance to ampicillin, carbenicillin, and related antibiotics
   6925..7513    -  rep_origin     ori: high-copy-number ColE1/pMB1/pBR322/pUC origin of replication
   7629..7912    +  misc_feature   cer region: ColE1-derived recombination site that helps to maintain plasmids as monomers
   7969..410     +  promoter       PGK promoter (across the origin): mouse phosphoglycerate kinase 1 promoter
>Addgene plasmid #117348 | pmiRGLO-KIAA2013-201 | addgene full sequence | sequence record 231499 | Addgene NGS Result
CTCGCACACATTCCACATCCACCGGTAGGCGCCAACCGGCTCCGTTCTTTGGTGGCCCCTTCGCGCCACC
TTCTACTCCTCCCCTAGTCAGGAAGTTCCCCCCCGCCCCGCAGCTCGCGTCGTGCAGGACGTGACAAATG
GAAGTAGCACGTCTCACTAGTCTCGTGCAGATGGACAGCACCGCTGAGCAATGGAAGCGGGTAGGCCTTT
GGGGCAGCGGCCAATAGCAGCTTTGCTCCTTCGCTTTCTGGGCTCAGAGGCTGGGAAGGGGTGGGTCCGG
GGGCGGGCTCAGGGGCGGGCTCAGGGGCGGGGCGGGCGCCCGAAGGTCCTCCGGAGGCCCGGCATTCTGC
ACGCTTCAAAAGCGCACGTCTGCCGCGCTGTTCTCCTCTTCCTCATCTCCGGGCCTTTCGACCTGCAGCC
CAAGCTTGGCAATCCGGTACTGTTGGTAAAGCCACCATGGAAGATGCCAAAAACATTAAGAAGGGCCCAG
CGCCATTCTACCCACTCGAAGACGGGACCGCCGGCGAGCAGCTGCACAAAGCCATGAAGCGCTACGCCCT
GGTGCCCGGCACCATCGCCTTTACCGACGCACATATCGAGGTGGACATTACCTACGCCGAGTACTTCGAG
ATGAGCGTTCGGCTGGCAGAAGCTATGAAGCGCTATGGGCTGAATACAAACCATCGGATCGTGGTGTGCA
GCGAGAATAGCTTGCAGTTCTTCATGCCCGTGTTGGGTGCCCTGTTCATCGGTGTGGCTGTGGCCCCAGC
TAACGACATCTACAACGAGCGCGAGCTGCTGAACAGCATGGGCATCAGCCAGCCCACCGTCGTATTCGTG
AGCAAGAAAGGGCTGCAAAAGATCCTCAACGTGCAAAAGAAGCTACCGATCATACAAAAGATCATCATCA
TGGATAGCAAGACCGACTACCAGGGCTTCCAAAGCATGTACACCTTCGTGACTTCCCATTTGCCACCCGG
CTTCAACGAGTACGACTTCGTGCCCGAGAGCTTCGACCGGGACAAAACCATCGCCCTGATCATGAACAGT
AGTGGCAGTACCGGATTGCCCAAGGGCGTAGCCCTACCGCACCGCACCGCTTGTGTCCGATTCAGTCATG
CCCGCGACCCCATCTTCGGCAACCAGATCATCCCCGACACCGCTATCCTCAGCGTGGTGCCATTTCACCA
CGGCTTCGGCATGTTCACCACGCTGGGCTACTTGATCTGCGGCTTTCGGGTCGTGCTCATGTACCGCTTC
GAGGAGGAGCTATTCTTGCGCAGCTTGCAAGACTATAAGATTCAATCTGCCCTGCTGGTGCCCACACTAT
TTAGCTTCTTCGCTAAGAGCACTCTCATCGACAAGTACGACCTAAGCAACTTGCACGAGATCGCCAGCGG
CGGGGCGCCGCTCAGCAAGGAGGTAGGTGAGGCCGTGGCCAAACGCTTCCACCTACCAGGCATCCGCCAG
GGCTACGGCCTGACAGAAACAACCAGCGCCATTCTGATCACCCCCGAAGGGGACGACAAGCCTGGCGCAG
TAGGCAAGGTGGTGCCCTTCTTCGAGGCTAAGGTGGTGGACTTGGACACCGGTAAGACACTGGGTGTGAA
CCAGCGCGGCGAGCTGTGCGTCCGTGGCCCCATGATCATGAGCGGCTACGTTAACAACCCCGAGGCTACA
AACGCTCTCATCGACAAGGACGGCTGGCTGCACAGCGGCGACATCGCCTACTGGGACGAGGACGAGCACT
TCTTCATCGTGGACCGGCTGAAGAGCCTGATCAAATACAAGGGCTACCAGGTAGCCCCAGCCGAACTGGA
GAGCATCCTGCTGCAACACCCCAACATCTTCGACGCCGGGGTCGCCGGCCTGCCCGACGACGATGCCGGC
GAGCTGCCCGCCGCAGTCGTCGTGCTGGAACACGGTAAAACCATGACCGAGAAGGAGATCGTGGACTATG
TGGCCAGCCAGGTTACAACCGCCAAGAAGCTGCGCGGTGGTGTTGTGTTCGTGGACGAGGTGCCTAAAGG
ACTGACCGGCAAGTTGGACGCCCGCAAGATCCGCGAGATTCTCATTAAGGCCAAGAAGGGCGGCAAGATC
GCCGTGTAATTCTAGTTGTTTAAACGAGCTCGGTGAACTAACAGTCCTGCTTTCAGCCACCATTTGCACA
AGACACCCAGCACTGAAAGTCCCGCTGCCAGGAGCAAGGGATCCTTTGGAAGCACCCGCCCTTTGTGCCT
TGTTGGGGGAAACCGGTGACGCAGAAGTGAGTGTGGATACACCAGAGTTTGCATTGGAAGGAATGAGTGT
CACGTGGGGAGGGAAGGGGCCAGTGGACCTTTTGTAAGCTTTCCACTCAATAAAATGAACCTGTATGGCA
AATACTTGAAATGGAACTCACTCCTTCCACTTTCCCCCTTTCTTCTGTCCCAGGAAATAGATCATCTTTT
GAAAAGACTCTTGTCTAGGAAAAGTTGTGTCCTTTTCCTAATTTAACGTGTTCTTTCTTAATGAAGTTTT
AATTTATTTTTGTTGAGATTTTGCTAGATGGCTTTTGCATCCCCTGTAGATGGTGAGTGTTGGCGGTGAT
GTCCATCTCGGCGTTCGGAGGCCCCACGGTCCCGAGGCTGGGCCGGGGCCCCCCAGGGTGGCTGTGCTGC
TGCCTGTAGGAGGGTGCGGGTTGTGCTGTCATCCTCGGGTTTGCACGCCCTTTTTTAGGAGCCTGTGGAC
ATCTGTGGTTTTGTACTTTGGGGCTTCAGGGGAGGTGTTTAACTTTCTAGTGATTGATGATTGTCAGGTT
TTGAAATACCAAAGCTTTTTTGTTCTGTTTTTAAATAAATATCTTTCAAACTTTCAAGTCGACCTGCAGG
CATGCAAGCTGATCCGGCTGCTAACAAAGCCCGAAAGGAAGCTGAGTTGGCTGCTGCCACCGCTGAGCAA
TAACTAGCATAACCCCTTGGGGCGGCCGCTTCGAGCAGACATGATAAGATACATTGATGAGTTTGGACAA
ACCACAACTAGAATGCAGTGAAAAAAATGCTTTATTTGTGAAATTTGTGATGCTATTGCTTTATTTGTAA
CCATTATAAGCTGCAATAAACAAGTTAACAACAACAATTGCATTCATTTTATGTTTCAGGTTCAGGGGGA
GATGTGGGAGGTTTTTTTAAGCAAGTAAAACCTCTACAAATGTGGTAAAATCGAATTTTAACAAAATATT
AACGCTTACAATTTCCTGATGCGGTATTTTCTCCTTACGCATCTGTGCGGTATTTCACACCGCATACGCG
GATCTGCGCAGCACCATGGCCTGAAATAACCTCTGAAAGAGGAACTTGGTTAGGTACCTTCTGAGGCGGA
AAGAACCAGCTGTGGAATGTGTGTCAGTTAGGGTGTGGAAAGTCCCCAGGCTCCCCAGCAGGCAGAAGTA
TGCAAAGCATGCATCTCAATTAGTCAGCAACCAGGTGTGGAAAGTCCCCAGGCTCCCCAGCAGGCAGAAG
TATGCAAAGCATGCATCTCAATTAGTCAGCAACCATAGTCCCGCCCCTAACTCCGCCCATCCCGCCCCTA
ACTCCGCCCAGTTCCGCCCATTCTCCGCCCCATGGCTGACTAATTTTTTTTATTTATGCAGAGGCCGAGG
CCGCCTCGGCCTCTGAGCTATTCCAGAAGTAGTGAGGAGGCTTTTTTGGAGGCCTAGGCTTTTGCAAAAA
GCTTGATTCTTCTGACACAACAGTCTCGAACCAAAGGCTGGAGCCACCATGGCTTCCAAGGTGTACGACC
CCGAGCAACGCAAACGCATGATCACTGGGCCTCAGTGGTGGGCTCGCTGCAAGCAAATGAACGTGCTGGA
CTCCTTCATCAACTACTATGATTCCGAGAAGCACGCCGAGAACGCCGTGATTTTTCTGCATGGTAACGCT
GCCTCCAGCTACCTGTGGAGGCACGTCGTGCCTCACATCGAGCCCGTGGCTAGATGCATCATCCCTGATC
TGATCGGAATGGGTAAGTCCGGCAAGAGCGGGAATGGCTCATATCGCCTCCTGGATCACTACAAGTACCT
CACCGCTTGGTTCGAGCTGCTGAACCTTCCAAAGAAAATCATCTTTGTGGGCCACGACTGGGGGGCTTGT
CTGGCCTTTCACTACTCCTACGAGCACCAAGACAAGATCAAGGCCATCGTCCATGCTGAGAGTGTCGTGG
ACGTGATCGAGTCCTGGGACGAGTGGCCTGACATCGAGGAGGATATCGCCCTGATCAAGAGCGAAGAGGG
CGAGAAAATGGTGCTTGAGAATAACTTCTTCGTCGAGACCATGCTCCCAAGCAAGATCATGCGGAAACTG
GAGCCTGAGGAGTTCGCTGCCTACCTGGAGCCATTCAAGGAGAAGGGCGAGGTTAGACGGCCTACCCTCT
CCTGGCCTCGCGAGATCCCTCTCGTTAAGGGAGGCAAGCCCGACGTCGTCCAGATTGTCCGCAACTACAA
CGCCTACCTTCGGGCCAGCGACGATCTGCCTAAGATGTTCATCGAGTCCGACCCTGGGTTCTTTTCCAAC
GCTATTGTCGAGGGAGCTAAGAAGTTCCCTAACACCGAGTTCGTGAAGGTGAAGGGCCTCCACTTCAGCC
AGGAGGACGCTCCAGATGAAATGGGTAAGTACATCAAGAGCTTCGTGGAGCGCGTGCTGAAGAACGAGCA
GACCGGTGGTGGGAGCGGAGGTGGCGGATCAGGTGGCGGAGGCTCCGGAGGGATTGAACAAGATGGATTG
CACGCAGGTTCTCCGGCCGCTTGGGTGGAGAGGCTATTCGGCTATGACTGGGCACAACAGACAATCGGCT
GCTCTGATGCCGCCGTGTTCCGGCTGTCAGCGCAGGGGCGCCCGGTTCTTTTTGTCAAGACCGACCTGTC
CGGTGCCCTGAATGAACTGCAGGACGAGGCAGCGCGGCTATCGTGGCTGGCCACGACGGGCGTTCCTTGC
GCAGCTGTGCTCGACGTTGTCACTGAAGCGGGAAGGGACTGGCTGCTATTGGGCGAAGTGCCGGGGCAGG
ATCTCCTGTCATCTCACCTTGCTCCTGCCGAGAAAGTATCCATCATGGCTGATGCAATGCGGCGGCTGCA
TACGCTTGATCCGGCTACCTGCCCATTCGACCACCAAGCGAAACATCGCATCGAGCGAGCACGTACTCGG
ATGGAAGCCGGTCTTGTCGATCAGGATGATCTGGACGAAGAGCATCAGGGGCTCGCGCCAGCCGAACTGT
TCGCCAGGCTCAAGGCGCGCATGCCCGACGGCGAGGATCTCGTCGTGACCCATGGCGATGCCTGCTTGCC
GAATATCATGGTGGAAAATGGCCGCTTTTCTGGATTCATCGACTGTGGCCGGCTGGGTGTGGCGGACCGC
TATCAGGACATAGCGTTGGCTACCCGTGATATTGCTGAAGAGCTTGGCGGCGAATGGGCTGACCGCTTCC
TCGTGCTTTACGGTATCGCCGCTCCCGATTCGCAGCGCATCGCCTTCTATCGCCTTCTTGACGAGTTCTT
CTGAGCGGGACTCTGGGGTTCGAAATGACCGACCAAGCGACGCCCAACCTGCCATCACGATGGCCGCAAT
AAAATATCTTTATTTTCATTACATCTGTGTGTTGGTTTTTTGTGTGAATCGATAGCGATAAGGATCCTCT
TTGCGCTTGCGTTTTCCCTTGTCCAGATAGCCCAGTAGCTGACATTCATCCGGGGTCAGCACCGTTTCTG
CGGACTGGCTTTCTACGTAATGGTTTCTTAGACGTCAGGTGGCACTTTTCGGGGAAATGTGCGCGGAACC
CCTATTTGTTTATTTTTCTAAATACATTCAAATATGTATCCGCTCATGAGACAATAACCCTGATAAATGC
TTCAATAATATTGAAAAAGGAAGAGTATGAGTATTCAACATTTCCGTGTCGCCCTTATTCCCTTTTTTGC
GGCATTTTGCCTTCCTGTTTTTGCTCACCCAGAAACGCTGGTGAAAGTAAAAGATGCTGAAGATCAGTTG
GGTGCACGAGTGGGTTACATCGAACTGGATCTCAACAGCGGTAAGATCCTTGAGAGTTTTCGCCCCGAAG
AACGTTTTCCAATGATGAGCACTTTCAAAGTTCTGCTATGTGGCGCGGTATTATCCCGTATTGACGCCGG
GCAAGAGCAACTCGGTCGCCGCATACACTATTCTCAGAATGACTTGGTTGAGTACTCACCAGTCACAGAA
AAGCATCTTACGGATGGCATGACAGTAAGAGAATTATGCAGTGCTGCCATAACCATGAGTGATAACACTG
CGGCCAACTTACTTCTGACAACTATCGGAGGACCGAAGGAGCTAACCGCTTTTTTGCACAACATGGGGGA
TCATGTAACTCGCCTTGATCGTTGGGAACCGGAGCTGAATGAAGCCATACCAAACGACGAGCGTGACACC
ACGATGCCTGTAGCAATGGCAACAACGTTGCGCAAACTATTAACTGGCGAACTACTTACTCTAGCTTCCC
GGCAACAATTAATAGACTGGATGGAGGCGGATAAAGTTGCAGGACCACTTCTGCGCTCGGCCCTTCCGGC
TGGCTGGTTTATTGCTGATAAATCTGGAGCCGGTGAGCGTGGGTCTCGCGGTATCATTGCAGCACTGGGG
CCAGATGGTAAGCCCTCCCGTATCGTAGTTATCTACACGACGGGGAGTCAGGCAACTATGGATGAACGAA
ATAGACAGATCGCTGAGATAGGTGCCTCACTGATTAAGCATTGGTAATTCGAAATGACCGACCAAGCGAC
GCCCAACCGGTATCAGCTCACTCAAAGGCGGTAATACGGTTATCCACAGAATCAGGGGATAACGCAGGAA
AGAACATGTGAGCAAAAGGCCAGCAAAAGGCCAGGAACCGTAAAAAGGCCGCGTTGCTGGCGTTTTTCCA
TAGGCTCCGCCCCCCTGACGAGCATCACAAAAATCGACGCTCAAGTCAGAGGTGGCGAAACCCGACAGGA
CTATAAAGATACCAGGCGTTTCCCCCTGGAAGCTCCCTCGTGCGCTCTCCTGTTCCGACCCTGCCGCTTA
CCGGATACCTGTCCGCCTTTCTCCCTTCGGGAAGCGTGGCGCTTTCTCATAGCTCACGCTGTAGGTATCT
CAGTTCGGTGTAGGTCGTTCGCTCCAAGCTGGGCTGTGTGCACGAACCCCCCGTTCAGCCCGACCGCTGC
GCCTTATCCGGTAACTATCGTCTTGAGTCCAACCCGGTAAGACACGACTTATCGCCACTGGCAGCAGCCA
CTGGTAACAGGATTAGCAGAGCGAGGTATGTAGGCGGTGCTACAGAGTTCTTGAAGTGGTGGCCTAACTA
CGGCTACACTAGAAGGACAGTATTTGGTATCTGCGCTCTGCTGAAGCCAGTTACCTTCGGAAAAAGAGTT
GGTAGCTCTTGATCCGGCAAACAAACCACCGCTGGTAGCGGTGGTTTTTTTGTTTGCAAGCAGCAGATTA
CGCGCAGAAAAAAAGGATTTCAAGAAGATCCTTTGATCTTTTCTACGGGGTCTGACGCTCAGTGGAACGA
AAACTCACGTTAAGGGATTTTGGTCATGAGATTATCAAAAAGGATCTTCACCTAGATCCTTTTATAGTCC
GGAAATACAGGAACGCACGCTGGATGGCCCTTCGCTGGGATGGTGAAACCATGAAAAATGGCAGCTTCAG
TGGATTAAGTGGGGGTAATGTGGCCTGTACCCTCTGGTTGCATAGGTATTCATACGGTTAAAATTTATCA
GGCGCGATTGCGGCAGTTTTTCGGGTGGTTTGTTGCCATTTTTACCTGTCTGCTGCCGTGATCGCGCTGA
ACGCGTTTTAGCGGTGCGTACAATTAAGGGATTATGGTAAATCCACTTACTGTCTGCCCTCGTAGCCATC
GAGATAAACCGCAGTACTCCGGCCACGATGCGTCCGGCGTAGAGGATCGAGATCTACCGGGTAGGGGAGG
CGCTTTTCCCAAGGCAGTCTGGAGCATGCGCTTTAGCAGCCCCGCTGGGCACTTGGCGCTACACAAGTGG
CCTCTGGC
